Addgene plasmid #169166: pBIG1a_3xFlag-6His-nsp15 (SARS-CoV-2)
Purpose: Baculoviral transfer vector for the expression of SARS-CoV-2 nsp15 in insect cells
Depositing lab: John Diffley. Depositing organization: Francis Crick Institute. Publication: Identifying SARS-CoV-2 antiviral compounds by screening for small molecule inhibitors of nsp15 endoribonuclease. Canal B, Fujisawa R, McClure AW, Deegan TD, Wu M, Ulferts R, Weissmann F, Drury LS, Bertolin AP, Zeng J, Beale R, Howell M, Labib K, Diffley JFX. Biochem J. 2021 Jul 16;478(13):2465-2479. doi: 10.1042/BCJ20210199. PubMed 34198324.
Backbone
  Vector backbone: pBIG1a (biGBac)
  Vector type: Insect Expression
  Selectable markers: Gentamicin
Growth in bacteria
  Bacterial resistance: Ampicillin and Spectinomycin, 100 & 50 μg/mL
  Growth temperature: 37°C
  Growth strain: DH5alpha
  Copy number: Unknown
Gene/Insert
  Gene/Insert name: 3xFlag-6His-nsp15 (alt names: FH-nsp15; SARS-CoV-2 nsp15)
  Species: Synthetic; SARS-CoV-2
  Mutation: Codon optimised for insect cells (Spodoptera frugiperda)
  Entrez Gene: ORF1ab (a.k.a. GU280_gp01)
  Promoter: Polyhedrin
  Tag / fusion protein: 3xFlag-6His (N terminal on insert)
  Cloning method: Gibson Cloning
  Sequencing primers: 5′ TCAACAGGTTGAACTGCTGATC; 3′ GGTGTAGCGTCGTAAGCTAATAC
Terms and licenses: Academic/Nonprofit Terms; Industry Terms: Not Available to Industry
Depositor comments: Baculovirus generation using Tn7 transposition (Bac-to-Bac).
How to cite: pBIG1a_3xFlag-6His-nsp15 (SARS-CoV-2) was a gift from John Diffley (Addgene plasmid # 169166 ; http://n2t.net/addgene:169166 ; RRID:Addgene_169166)
