[The description below was written by a language model from this plasmid's Addgene catalogue record, the feature table of its GenBank file and pLannotate feature annotations shown in this document.]
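Description:
pBIG1a_3xFlag-6His-nsp15 (SARS-CoV-2) is a 7.6 kb baculoviral transfer vector built on the pBIG1a backbone of the biGBac system, intended for producing the SARS-CoV-2 nsp15 endoribonuclease in insect cells. It is propagated in E. coli through a high-copy ColE1/pUC-type origin and also carries an f1 origin. Bacterial selection uses ampicillin (β-lactamase) and spectinomycin (aadA adenylyltransferase), both located in the backbone outside the transposable region.

The payload lies between the Tn7L and Tn7R ends of a mini-Tn7 element. Within this element, the baculovirus polyhedrin promoter, a very strong late promoter, drives an open reading frame encoding nsp15 fused at its N terminus to a 3xFlag-6His tag, followed by an SV40 late polyadenylation signal. The nsp15 sequence is synthetic, corresponds to part of the viral ORF1ab polyprotein, and was codon optimised for Spodoptera frugiperda; it was inserted by Gibson assembly. A gentamicin acetyltransferase gene expressed from an integron Pc promoter also sits inside the Tn7 ends, so it moves with the expression cassette. Automated annotation additionally detects a loxP site, an HSV TK polyadenylation signal and a small R6K γ origin fragment, which are probably remnants of the parental vector architecture.

According to the depositor, recombinant baculovirus is generated by Tn7 transposition in the Bac-to-Bac manner. The Tn7-flanked segment is transposed into a bacmid in a suitable E. coli host, with gentamicin marking the transferred cassette, and the resulting bacmid is used to make virus for infecting insect cells. The dual tag allows affinity purification and detection of nsp15. The associated work used the protein in screening for small-molecule inhibitors of the nsp15 endoribonuclease.
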