LOCUS       pBIG1a_FH-nsp15 7601 bp DNA circular SYN 07-APR-2021
DEFINITION  pBIG1a_3xFlag-His6-nsp15
ACCESSION   pBIG1a_FH-nsp15
KEYWORDS    .
SOURCE      Unknown.
  ORGANISM  Unknown Unclassified.
REFERENCE   1 (bases 1 to 7601)
  AUTHORS   Self
  JOURNAL   Unpublished.
FEATURES             Location/Qualifiers
     CDS             223..1233
                     /label="SpecR"
     CDS             1859..2719
                     /label="AmpR"
     misc_signal     3783..4007
                     /label="Tn7R" CDS
     complement      (4074..4607)
                     /label="GentaR"
     misc_signal     5489..5519
                     /label="polh promoter"
     CDS             5627..6775
                     /label="3xFlag-His6-nsp15"
     misc_signal     6844..7035
                     /label="SV40 late polyA"
     misc_signal     7354..7519
                     /label="Tn7L"
ORIGIN
        1 ttctctgtca cagaatgaaa atttttctgt catctcttcg ttattaatgt ttgtaattga
       61 ctgaatatca acgcttattt gcagcctgaa ctgggaggca gaataaatga tcatatcgtc
      121 aattattacc tccacgggga gagcctgagc aaactggcct caggcatttg agaagcacac
      181 ggtcacactg cttccggtag tcaataaacc ggtaagtagc gtatgcgctc acgcaactgg
      241 tccagaacct tgaccgaacg cagcggtggt aacggcgcag tggcggtttt catggcttgt
      301 tatgactgtt tttttggggt acagtctatg cctcgggcat ccaagcagca agcgcgttac
      361 gccgtgggtc gatgtttgat gttatggagc agcaacgatg ttacgcagca gggcagtcgc
      421 cctaaaacaa agttaaacat catgagggaa gcggtgatcg ccgaagtatc gactcaacta
      481 tcagaggtag ttggcgtcat cgagcgccat ctcgaaccga cgttgctggc cgtacatttg
      541 tacggctccg cagtggatgg cggcctgaag ccacacagtg atattgattt gctggttacg
      601 gtgaccgtaa ggcttgatga aacaacgcgg cgagctttga tcaacgacct tttggaaact
      661 tcggcttccc ctggagagag cgagattctc cgcgctgtag aagtcaccat tgttgtgcac
      721 gacgacatca ttccgtggcg ttatccagct aagcgcgaac tgcaatttgg agaatggcag
      781 cgcaatgaca ttcttgcagg tatcttcgag ccagccacga tcgacattga tctggctatc
      841 ttgctgacaa aagcaagaga acatagcgtt gccttggtag gtccagcggc ggaggaactc
      901 tttgatccgg ttcctgaaca ggatctattt gaggcgctaa atgaaacctt aacgctatgg
      961 aactcgccgc ccgactgggc tggcgatgag cgaaatgtag tgcttacgtt gtcccgcatt
     1021 tggtacagcg cagtaaccgg caaaatcgcg ccgaaggatg tcgctgccga ctgggcaatg
     1081 gagcgcctgc cggcccagta tcagcccgtc atacttgaag ctagacaggc ttatcttgga
     1141 caagaagaag atcgcttggc ctcgcgcgca gatcagttgg aagaatttgt ccactacgtg
     1201 aaaggcgaga tcaccaaggt agtcggcaaa taatgtctaa caattcgttc aagccgacgg
     1261 attggcgaat gggnnnnnnn nnnnnnnnnn nnnnnnnnnn nnnnnnnnnn nnnnnnnnnn
     1321 nnnnnnnnnn nnnnnnnnnn nnnnnnnnnn nnnnnnnnnn nnnnnnnnnn nnnnnnnnnn
     1381 nnnnnnnnnn nnnnnnncnn nnnnnnnnnn nnnnnnnnnn nnnnnnnnnn nnnnnnnnnn
     1441 nnnnnnnnnn nnnnnnnnnn nnnnnnnnnn nnnnnnnnnn nnnnnnnnna nnnnnnnnnn
     1501 nnnnnnnnnn nnnnnnnnnn nnnnnnnnnn nnnnnnnnnc ctttgacgtt ggagtccacg
     1561 ttcttnnnnn nnnnnnnnnn nnnnnnnnnn nnnnnnnnnn nnaccctatc tcggtctatt
     1621 cttttgattt ataagggatt ttgccgattt cggcctattg gttaaaaaat gagctgattt
     1681 aacaaaaatt taacgcgaat tttaacaaaa tattaacgct tacaatttag gtggcacttt
     1741 tcggggaaat gtgcgcggaa cccctatttg tttatttttc taaatacatt caaatatgta
     1801 tccgctcatg agacaataac cctgataaat gcttcaataa tattgaaaaa ggaagagtat
     1861 gagtattcaa catttccgtg tcgcccttat tccctttttt gcggcatttt gccttcctgt
     1921 ttttgctcac ccagaaacgc tggtgaaagt aaaagatgct gaagatcagt tgggtgcacg
     1981 agtgggttac atcgaactgg atctcaacag cggtaagatc cttgagagtt ttcgccccga
     2041 agaacgtttt ccaatgatga gcacttttaa agttctgcta tgtggcgcgg tattatcccg
     2101 tattgacgcc gggcaagagc aactcggtcg ccgcatacac tattctcaga atgacttggt
     2161 tgagtactca ccagtcacag aaaagcatct tacggatggc atgacagtaa gagaattatg
     2221 cagtgctgcc ataaccatga gtgataacac tgcggccaac ttacttctga caacgatcgg
     2281 aggaccgaag gagctaaccg cttttttgca caacatgggg gatcatgtaa ctcgccttga
     2341 tcgttgggaa ccggagctga atgaagccat accaaacgac gagcgtgaca ccacgatgcc
     2401 tgtagcaatg gcaacaacgt tgcgcaaact attaactggc gaactactta ctctagcttc
     2461 ccggcaacaa ttaatagact ggatggaggc ggataaagtt gcaggaccac ttctgcgctc
     2521 ggcccttccg gctggctggt ttattgctga taaatctgga gccggtgagc gtgggtctcg
     2581 cggtatcatt gcagcactgg ggccagatgg taagccctcc cgtatcgtag ttatctacac
     2641 gacggggagt caggcaacta tggatgaacg aaatagacag atcgctgaga taggtgcctc
     2701 actgattaag cattggtaac tgtcagacca agtttactca tatatacttt agattgattt
     2761 aaaacttcat ttttaattta aaaggatcta ggtgaagatc ctttttgata atctcatgac
     2821 caaaatccct taacgtgagt tttcgttcca ctgagcgtca gaccccgtag aaaagatcaa
     2881 aggatcttct tgagatcctt tttttctgcg cgtaatctgc tgcttgcaaa caaaaaaacc
     2941 accgctacca gcggtggttt gtttgccgga tcaagagcta ccaactcttt ttccgaaggt
     3001 aactggcttc agcagagcgc agataccaaa tactgttctt ctagtgtagc cgtagttagg
     3061 ccaccacttc aagaactctg tagcaccgcc tacatacctc gctctgctaa tcctgttacc
     3121 agtggctgct gccagtggcg ataagtcgtg tcttaccggg ttggactcaa gacgatagtt
     3181 accggataag gcgcagcggt cgggctgaac ggggggttcg tgcacacagc ccagcttgga
     3241 gcgaacgacc tacaccgaac tgagatacct acagcgtgag ctatgagaaa gcgccacgct
     3301 tcccgaaggg agaaaggcgg acaggtatcc ggtaagcggc agggtcggaa caggagagcg
     3361 cacgagggag cttccagggg gaaacgcctg gtatctttat agtcctgtcg ggtttcgcca
     3421 cctctgactt gagcgtcgat ttttgtgatg ctcgtcaggg gggcggagcc tatggaaaaa
     3481 cgccagcaac gcggcctttt tacggttcct ggccttttgc tggccttttg ctcacatgtt
     3541 ctttcctgcg ttatcccctg attctgtgga taaccgtatt accgcctttg agtgagctga
     3601 taccgctcgc cgcagccgaa cgaccgagcg cagcgagtca gtgagcgagg aagcggaaga
     3661 gcgcctgatg cggtattttc tccttacgca tctgtgcggt atttcacacc gcatagacca
     3721 gccgcgtaac ctggcaaaat cggttacggt tgagtaataa atggatgccc tgcgtaagcg
     3781 ggtgtgggcg gacaataaag tcttaaactg aacaaaatag atctaaacta tgacaataaa
     3841 gtcttaaact agacagaata gttgtaaact gaaatcagtc cagttatgct gtgaaaaagc
     3901 atactggact tttgttatgg ctaaagcaaa ctcttcattt tctgaagtgc aaattgcccg
     3961 tcgtattaaa gaggggcgtg gccaagggca tggtaaagac tatattcgcg gcgttgtgac
     4021 aatttaccga acaactccgc ggccgggaag ccgatctcgg cttgaacgaa ttgttaggtg
     4081 gcggtacttg ggtcgatatc aaagtgcatc acttcttccc gtatgcccaa ctttgtatag
     4141 agagccactg cgggatcgtc accgtaatct gcttgcacgt agatcacata agcaccaagc
     4201 gcgttggcct catgcttgag gagattgatg agcgcggtgg caatgccctg cctccggtgc
     4261 tcgccggaga ctgcgagatc atagatatag atctcactac gcggctgctc aaacttgggc
     4321 agaacgtaag ccgcgagagc gccaacaacc gcttcttggt cgaaggcagc aagcgcgatg
     4381 aatgtcttac tacggagcaa gttcccgagg taatcggagt ccggctgatg ttgggagtag
     4441 gtggctacgt ctccgaactc acgaccgaaa agatcaagag cagcccgcat ggatttgact
     4501 tggtcagggc cgagcctaca tgtgcgaatg atgcccatac ttgagccacc taactttgtt
     4561 ttagggcgac tgccctgctg cgtaacatcg ttgctgctgc gtaacatcgt tgctgctcca
     4621 taacatcaaa catcgaccca cggcgtaacg cgcttgctgc ttggatgccc gaggcataga
     4681 ctgtacaaaa aaacagtcat aacaagccat gaaaaccgcc actgcgccgt taccaccgct
     4741 gcgttcggtc aaggttctgg accagttgcg tgagcgcata cgctacttgc attacagttt
     4801 acgaaccgaa caggcttatg tcaactgggt tcgtgccttc atccgtttcc acggtgtgcg
     4861 tcacccggca accttgggca gcagcgaagt cgaggcattt ctgtcctggc tggcgaacga
     4921 gcgcaaggtt tcggtctcca cgcatcgtca ggcattggcg gccttgctgt tcttctacgg
     4981 caaggtgctg tgcacggatc tgcccttgct tcaggagatc ggtagacctc ggccgtcgcg
     5041 gcgcttgccg gtggtgctga ccccggatga agtggttcgc atcctcggtt ttctggaagg
     5101 cgagcatcgt ttgttcgccc aggactctag ctatagttct agtggttggc tacagctttg
     5161 tttgtactat caacaggttg aactgctgat caacagatcc tctacgcggc cgcggtacca
     5221 taacttcgta tagcatacat tatacgaagt tatctgggtt taaacgctct atggtctaaa
     5281 gtttttatcg aggctaactg aaacacggaa ggagacaata ccggaaggaa cccgcgctat
     5341 gacggcaata aaaagacaga ataaaacgca cgggtgttgg gtcgtttgtt cataaacgcg
     5401 gggttcggtc ccagggctgg cactctgtca agtgaacgct ctatggtcta aagatttaaa
     5461 tcgacctact ccggaatatt aatagatcat ggagataatt aaaatgataa ccatctcgca
     5521 aataaataag tattttactg ttttcgtaac agttttgtaa taaaaaaacc tataaatatt
     5581 ccggattatt cataccgtcc caccatcggg cgcggatcca gccaccatgg actacaagga
     5641 ccacgacggc gattacaagg atcatgacat cgactacaaa gacgacgatg acaagggttc
     5701 ccaccatcac caccatcact ctgctgtgct gcagtccctg gaaaacgtgg ccttcaacgt
     5761 ggtcaacaag ggccacttcg acggccagca aggcgaagtg cctgtgtcca tcatcaacaa
     5821 caccgtgtac accaaggtgg acggcgtgga cgtggaactg ttcgagaaca agaccactct
     5881 gcccgtgaac gtcgccttcg agttgtgggc taagcgtaac atcaagcccg tgcctgaagt
     5941 gaagatcctg aacaacctgg gtgtcgatat cgctgctaac accgtgatct gggactacaa
     6001 gcgtgacgct cccgctcaca tctccaccat cggtgtctgc tccatgaccg acattgctaa
     6061 gaagcctacc gagactatct gcgctcccct gaccgtgttc ttcgacggta gagtggacgg
     6121 acaggtggac ctgttccgta acgctcgtaa cggtgtcctg atcaccgagg gttccgtgaa
     6181 gggactgcag ccttctgtgg gtcctaagca ggcttccctg aacggtgtca ccctgatcgg
     6241 agaggctgtc aagacccagt tcaactacta caagaaagtg gacggtgtcg tgcagcagct
     6301 gcccgagact tacttcaccc agtctcgtaa cctgcaagag ttcaagcccc gtagccagat
     6361 ggaaatcgac ttcctcgagc tggctatgga cgagttcatc gagcgctaca agctcgaggg
     6421 ttacgctttc gagcacatcg tgtacggcga cttctcccac tctcagctcg gtggactgca
     6481 cctgttgatc ggactggcta agcgcttcaa agagtcccca ttcgagttgg aggacttcat
     6541 ccccatggac tccactgtga agaactactt catcaccgac gctcagaccg gttcctctaa
     6601 gtgcgtgtgc tccgtgatcg acctgctgct ggacgacttc gtcgagatca tcaagtccca
     6661 ggacctgtct gtggtgtcca aggtggtcaa agtgaccatc gactacaccg agatcagctt
     6721 catgctgtgg tgcaaggacg gtcacgtcga gactttctac cccaagctgc agtaaaagct
     6781 tgtcgagaag tactagagga tcataatcag ccataccaca tttgtagagg ttttacttgc
     6841 tttaaaaaac ctcccacacc tccccctgaa cctgaaacat aaaatgaatg caattgttgt
     6901 tgttaacttg tttattgcag cttataatgg ttacaaataa agcaatagca tcacaaattt
     6961 cacaaataaa gcattttttt cactgcattc tagttgtggt ttgtccaaac tcatcaatgt
     7021 atcttatcat gtctggatct gatcactgct tgagcctaga agatccggct gctaacaaag
     7081 cccgaaagga agctgagttg gctgctgcca ccgctgagca ataactatca taaccattta
     7141 aataaatcta tatctcaatc ggggttacgt cgatacccca ccgagacccc attgggacca
     7201 atacgcccgc gtttcttcct tttccccacc ccaaccccca agttcgggtg aaggcccagg
     7261 gctcgcagcc aacgtcgggg cggcaagccc tgccatagcc actacgggtt aattaaaaac
     7321 tatatctcaa tcggggttta aacaggagat ccgaaccaga taagtgaaat ctagttccaa
     7381 actattttgt catttttaat tttcgtatta gcttacgacg ctacacccag ttcccatcta
     7441 ttttgtcact cttccctaaa taatccttaa aaactccatt tccacccctc ccagttccca
     7501 actattttgt ccgcccacag cggggcattt ttcttcctgt tatgttttta atcaaacatc
     7561 ctgccaactc catgtgacaa accgtcatct tcggctactt t
//
