Features (pLannotate 1.2.2; 22 found; start..end, strand, type, name):
    142..198     -  CDS            GmR (fragment): gentamycin acetyltransferase; aacC1; confers resistance to gentamycin
    284..364     +  CDS            int (fragment): INT2_ECOLX - Protein inferred from homology: Swiss-Prot protein existence level 3. Putative integrase believed to be involved in the insertion of antibiotic resistance genes into plasmids and transposons. From Escherichia coli.
    659..824     +  mobile_element Tn7L: mini-Tn7 element (left end of the Tn7 transposon) Tn7
   1061..1110    -  CDS            SET1 (fragment): solubility-enhancement tag derived from T7 phage gene 10B
   1139..1273    -  polyA_signal   SV40 poly(A) signal: SV40 polyadenylation signal
   1296..1379    -  CDS            large T antigen (fragment): large T antigen from SV40 (simian virus 40)
   1406..2449    -  CDS            rep (fragment): R1AB_SARS2 - Experimental evidence at protein level: Swiss-Prot protein existence level 1. [2'-O-methyltransferase]: Methyltransferase that mediates mRNA cap 2'-O-ribose methylation to the 5'-cap structure of viral mRNAs. N7-methyl guanosine cap is a prerequisite for binding of nsp16. Therefore plays an essential role in viral mRNAs cap methylation which is essential to evade immune system. From Severe acute respiratory syndrome coronavirus 2 (2019-nCoV) (SARS-CoV-2).
   2483..2503    -  CDS            FLAG (fragment): FLAG® epitope tag, followed by an enterokinase cleavage site
   2601..2692    -  promoter       polyhedrin promoter: polh from Autographa californica; promoter for the baculovirus polyhedrin gene
   2787..2835    -  polyA_signal   HSV TK poly(A) signal: herpes simplex virus thymidine kinase polyadenylation signal (Cole and Stacy, 1985)
   2925..2958    -  protein_bind   loxP: Cre-mediated recombination occurs in the 8-bp core sequence (GCATACAT). Cre recombinase
   2987..3014    +  rep_origin     R6K γ ori (fragment): γ replication origin from E. coli plasmid R6K; requires the R6K initiator protein pi for replication
   3014..3376    +  CDS            YPR2_ECOLX (fragment): Protein predicted: Swiss-Prot protein existence level 4. From Escherichia coli.
   3354..3382    +  promoter       Pc promoter: intI1 (promoter lies within the coding sequence); class 1 integron promoter
   3571..4104    +  CDS            GmR: gentamycin acetyltransferase; aacC1; confers resistance to gentamycin
   4171..4395    +  mobile_element Tn7R: mini-Tn7 element (right end of the Tn7 transposon) Tn7
   4463..4514    +  misc_feature   bom (fragment): basis of mobility region from pBR322
   4700..5288    -  rep_origin     ori: high-copy-number ColE1/pMB1/pBR322/pUC origin of replication
   5459..6319    -  CDS            AmpR: β-lactamase; bla; confers resistance to ampicillin, carbenicillin, and related antibiotics
   6320..6424    -  promoter       AmpR promoter: bla
   6450..6904    -  rep_origin     f1 ori (sequence partly withheld): f1 bacteriophage origin of replication; arrow indicates direction of (+) strand synthesis
   6945..135     -  CDS            SmR (across the origin): aminoglycoside adenylyltransferase (Murphy, 1985); aadA; confers resistance to spectinomycin and streptomycin
>Addgene plasmid #169166 | pBIG1a_3xFlag-6His-nsp15 (SARS-CoV-2) | addgene full sequence | sequence record 334216 | Addgene NGS Result
GTGTGGCTTCAGGCCGCCATCCACTGCGGAGCCGTACAAATGTACGGCCAGCAACGTCGGTTCGAGATGG
CGCTCGATGACGCCAACTACCTCTGATAGTTGAGTCGATACTTCGGCGATCACCGCTTCCCTCATGATGT
TTAACTTTGTTTTAGGGCGACTGCCCTGCTGCGTAACATCGTTGCTGCTCCATAACATCAAACATCGACC
CACGGCGTAACGCGCTTGCTGCTTGGATGCCCGAGGCATAGACTGTACCCCAAAAAAACAGTCATAACAA
GCCATGAAAACCGCCACTGCGCCGTTACCACCGCTGCGTTCGGTCAAGGTTCTGGACCAGTTGCGTGAGC
GCATACGCTACTTACCGGTTTATTGACTACCGGAAGCAGTGTGACCGTGTGCTTCTCAAATGCCTGAGGC
CAGTTTGCTCAGGCTCTCCCCGTGGAGGTAATAATTGACGATATGATCATTTATTCTGCCTCCCAGTTCA
GGCTGCAAATAAGCGTTGATATTCAGTCAATTACAAACATTAATAACGAAGAGATGACAGAAAAATTTTC
ATTCTGTGACAGAGAAAAAGTAGCCGAAGATGACGGTTTGTCACATGGAGTTGGCAGGATGTTTGATTAA
AAACATAACAGGAAGAAAAATGCCCCGCTGTGGGCGGACAAAATAGTTGGGAACTGGGAGGGGTGGAAAT
GGAGTTTTTAAGGATTATTTAGGGAAGAGTGACAAAATAGATGGGAACTGGGTGTAGCGTCGTAAGCTAA
TACGAAAATTAAAAATGACAAAATAGTTTGGAACTAGATTTCACTTATCTGGTTCGGATCTCCTGTTTAA
ACCCCGATTGAGATATAGTTTTTAATTAACCCGTAGTGGCTATGGCAGGGCTTGCCGCCCCGACGTTGGC
TGCGAGCCCTGGGCCTTCACCCGAACTTGGGGGTTGGGGTGGGGAAAAGGAAGAAACGCGGGCGTATTGG
TCCCAATGGGGTCTCGGTGGGGTATCGACGTAACCCCGATTGAGATATAGATTTATTTAAATGGTTATGA
TAGTTATTGCTCAGCGGTGGCAGCAGCCAACTCAGCTTCCTTTCGGGCTTTGTTAGCAGCCGGATCTTCT
AGGCTCAAGCAGTGATCAGATCCAGACATGATAAGATACATTGATGAGTTTGGACAAACCACAACTAGAA
TGCAGTGAAAAAAATGCTTTATTTGTGAAATTTGTGATGCTATTGCTTTATTTGTAACCATTATAAGCTG
CAATAAACAAGTTAACAACAACAATTGCATTCATTTTATGTTTCAGGTTCAGGGGGAGGTGTGGGAGGTT
TTTTAAAGCAAGTAAAACCTCTACAAATGTGGTATGGCTGATTATGATCCTCTAGTACTTCTCGACAAGC
TTTTACTGCAGCTTGGGGTAGAAAGTCTCGACGTGACCGTCCTTGCACCACAGCATGAAGCTGATCTCGG
TGTAGTCGATGGTCACTTTGACCACCTTGGACACCACAGACAGGTCCTGGGACTTGATGATCTCGACGAA
GTCGTCCAGCAGCAGGTCGATCACGGAGCACACGCACTTAGAGGAACCGGTCTGAGCGTCGGTGATGAAG
TAGTTCTTCACAGTGGAGTCCATGGGGATGAAGTCCTCCAACTCGAATGGGGACTCTTTGAAGCGCTTAG
CCAGTCCGATCAACAGGTGCAGTCCACCGAGCTGAGAGTGGGAGAAGTCGCCGTACACGATGTGCTCGAA
AGCGTAACCCTCGAGCTTGTAGCGCTCGATGAACTCGTCCATAGCCAGCTCGAGGAAGTCGATTTCCATC
TGGCTACGGGGCTTGAACTCTTGCAGGTTACGAGACTGGGTGAAGTAAGTCTCGGGCAGCTGCTGCACGA
CACCGTCCACTTTCTTGTAGTAGTTGAACTGGGTCTTGACAGCCTCTCCGATCAGGGTGACACCGTTCAG
GGAAGCCTGCTTAGGACCCACAGAAGGCTGCAGTCCCTTCACGGAACCCTCGGTGATCAGGACACCGTTA
CGAGCGTTACGGAACAGGTCCACCTGTCCGTCCACTCTACCGTCGAAGAACACGGTCAGGGGAGCGCAGA
TAGTCTCGGTAGGCTTCTTAGCAATGTCGGTCATGGAGCAGACACCGATGGTGGAGATGTGAGCGGGAGC
GTCACGCTTGTAGTCCCAGATCACGGTGTTAGCAGCGATATCGACACCCAGGTTGTTCAGGATCTTCACT
TCAGGCACGGGCTTGATGTTACGCTTAGCCCACAACTCGAAGGCGACGTTCACGGGCAGAGTGGTCTTGT
TCTCGAACAGTTCCACGTCCACGCCGTCCACCTTGGTGTACACGGTGTTGTTGATGATGGACACAGGCAC
TTCGCCTTGCTGGCCGTCGAAGTGGCCCTTGTTGACCACGTTGAAGGCCACGTTTTCCAGGGACTGCAGC
ACAGCAGAGTGATGGTGGTGATGGTGGGAACCCTTGTCATCGTCGTCTTTGTAGTCGATGTCATGATCCT
TGTAATCGCCGTCGTGGTCCTTGTAGTCCATGGTGGCTGGATCCGCGCCCGATGGTGGGACGGTATGAAT
AATCCGGAATATTTATAGGTTTTTTTATTACAAAACTGTTACGAAAACAGTAAAATACTTATTTATTTGC
GAGATGGTTATCATTTTAATTATCTCCATGATCTATTAATATTCCGGAGTAGGTCGATTTAAATCTTTAG
ACCATAGAGCGTTCACTTGACAGAGTGCCAGCCCTGGGACCGAACCCCGCGTTTATGAACAAACGACCCA
ACACCCGTGCGTTTTATTCTGTCTTTTTATTGCCGTCATAGCGCGGGTTCCTTCCGGTATTGTCTCCTTC
CGTGTTTCAGTTAGCCTCGATAAAAACTTTAGACCATAGAGCGTTTAAACCCAGATAACTTCGTATAATG
TATGCTATACGAAGTTATGGTACCGCGGCCGCGTAGAGGATCTGTTGATCAGCAGTTCAACCTGTTGATA
GTACAAACAAAGCTGTAGCCAACCACTAGAACTATAGCTAGAGTCCTGGGCGAACAAACGATGCTCGCCT
TCCAGAAAACCGAGGATGCGAACCACTTCATCCGGGGTCAGCACCACCGGCAAGCGCCGCGACGGCCGAG
GTCTACCGATCTCCTGAAGCAAGGGCAGATCCGTGCACAGCACCTTGCCGTAGAAGAACAGCAAGGCCGC
CAATGCCTGACGATGCGTGGAGACCGAAACCTTGCGCTCGTTCGCCAGCCAGGACAGAAATGCCTCGACT
TCGCTGCTGCCCAAGGTTGCCGGGTGACGCACACCGTGGAAACGGATGAAGGCACAAACCCAGTTGACAT
AAGCCTGTTCGGTTCGTAAACTGTAATGCAAGTAGCGTATGCGCTCACGCAACTGGTCCAGAACCTTGAC
CGAACGCAGCGGTGGTAACGGCGCAGTGGCGGTTTTCATGGCTTGTTATGACTGTTTTTTTGTACAGTCT
ATGCCTCGGGCATCCAAGCAGCAAGCGCGTTACGCCGTGGGTCGATGTTTGATGTTATGGAGCAGCAACG
ATGTTACGCAGCAGCAACGATGTTACGCAGCAGGGCAGTCGCCCTAAAACAAAGTTAGGTGGCTCAAGTA
TGGGCATCATTCGCACATGTAGGCTCGGCCCTGACCAAGTCAAATCCATGCGGGCTGCTCTTGATCTTTT
CGGTCGTGAGTTCGGAGACGTAGCCACCTACTCCCAACATCAGCCGGACTCCGATTACCTCGGGAACTTG
CTCCGTAGTAAGACATTCATCGCGCTTGCTGCCTTCGACCAAGAAGCGGTTGTTGGCGCTCTCGCGGCTT
ACGTTCTGCCCAAGTTTGAGCAGCCGCGTAGTGAGATCTATATCTATGATCTCGCAGTCTCCGGCGAGCA
CCGGAGGCAGGGCATTGCCACCGCGCTCATCAATCTCCTCAAGCATGAGGCCAACGCGCTTGGTGCTTAT
GTGATCTACGTGCAAGCAGATTACGGTGACGATCCCGCAGTGGCTCTCTATACAAAGTTGGGCATACGGG
AAGAAGTGATGCACTTTGATATCGACCCAAGTACCGCCACCTAACAATTCGTTCAAGCCGAGATCGGCTT
CCCGGCCGCGGAGTTGTTCGGTAAATTGTCACAACGCCGCGAATATAGTCTTTACCATGCCCTTGGCCAC
GCCCCTCTTTAATACGACGGGCAATTTGCACTTCAGAAAATGAAGAGTTTGCTTTAGCCATAACAAAAGT
CCAGTATGCTTTTTCACAGCATAACTGGACTGATTTCAGTTTACAACTATTCTGTCTAGTTTAAGACTTT
ATTGTCATAGTTTAGATCTATTTTGTTCAGTTTAAGACTTTATTGTCCGCCCACACCCGCTTACGCAGGG
CATCCATTTATTACTCAACCGTAACCGATTTTGCCAGGTTACGCGGCTGGTCTATGCGGTGTGAAATACC
GCACAGATGCGTAAGGAGAAAATACCGCATCAGGCGCTCTTCCGCTTCCTCGCTCACTGACTCGCTGCGC
TCGGTCGTTCGGCTGCGGCGAGCGGTATCAGCTCACTCAAAGGCGGTAATACGGTTATCCACAGAATCAG
GGGATAACGCAGGAAAGAACATGTGAGCAAAAGGCCAGCAAAAGGCCAGGAACCGTAAAAAGGCCGCGTT
GCTGGCGTTTTTCCATAGGCTCCGCCCCCCTGACGAGCATCACAAAAATCGACGCTCAAGTCAGAGGTGG
CGAAACCCGACAGGACTATAAAGATACCAGGCGTTTCCCCCTGGAAGCTCCCTCGTGCGCTCTCCTGTTC
CGACCCTGCCGCTTACCGGATACCTGTCCGCCTTTCTCCCTTCGGGAAGCGTGGCGCTTTCTCATAGCTC
ACGCTGTAGGTATCTCAGTTCGGTGTAGGTCGTTCGCTCCAAGCTGGGCTGTGTGCACGAACCCCCCGTT
CAGCCCGACCGCTGCGCCTTATCCGGTAACTATCGTCTTGAGTCCAACCCGGTAAGACACGACTTATCGC
CACTGGCAGCAGCCACTGGTAACAGGATTAGCAGAGCGAGGTATGTAGGCGGTGCTACAGAGTTCTTGAA
GTGGTGGCCTAACTACGGCTACACTAGAAGAATAGTATTTGGTATCTGCGCTCTGCTGAAGCCAGTTACC
TTCGGAAAAAGAGTTGGTAGCTCTTGATCCGGCAAACAAACCACCGCTGGTAGCGGTGGTTTTTTTGTTT
GCAAGCAGCAGATTACGCGCAGAAAAAAAGGATCTCAAGAAGATCCTTTGATCTTTTCTACGGGGTCTGA
CGCTCAGTGGAACGAAAACTCACGTTAAGGGATTTTGGTCATGAGATTATCAAAAAGGATCTTCACCTAG
ATCCTTTTAAATTAAAAATGAAGTTTTAAATCAATCTAAAGTATATATGAGTAAACTTGGTCTGACAGTT
ACCAATGCTTAATCAGTGAGGCACCTATCTCAGCGATCTGTCTATTTCGTTCATCCATAGTTGCCTGACT
CCCCGTCGTGTAGATAACTACGATACGGGAGGGCTTACCATCTGGCCCCAGTGCTGCAATGATACCGCGA
GACCCACGCTCACCGGCTCCAGATTTATCAGCAATAAACCAGCCAGCCGGAAGGGCCGAGCGCAGAAGTG
GTCCTGCAACTTTATCCGCCTCCATCCAGTCTATTAATTGTTGCCGGGAAGCTAGAGTAAGTAGTTCGCC
AGTTAATAGTTTGCGCAACGTTGTTGCCATTGCTACAGGCATCGTGGTGTCACGCTCGTCGTTTGGTATG
GCTTCATTCAGCTCCGGTTCCCAACGATCAAGGCGAGTTACATGATCCCCCATGTTGTGCAAAAAAGCGG
TTAGCTCCTTCGGTCCTCCGATCGTTGTCAGAAGTAAGTTGGCCGCAGTGTTATCACTCATGGTTATGGC
AGCACTGCATAATTCTCTTACTGTCATGCCATCCGTAAGATGCTTTTCTGTGACTGGTGAGTACTCAACC
AAGTCATTCTGAGAATAGTGTATGCGGCGACCGAGTTGCTCTTGCCCGGCGTCAATACGGGATAATACCG
CGCCACATAGCAGAACTTTAAAAGTGCTCATCATTGGAAAACGTTCTTCGGGGCGAAAACTCTCAAGGAT
CTTACCGCTGTTGAGATCCAGTTCGATGTAACCCACTCGTGCACCCAACTGATCTTCAGCATCTTTTACT
TTCACCAGCGTTTCTGGGTGAGCAAAAACAGGAAGGCAAAATGCCGCAAAAAAGGGAATAAGGGCGACAC
GGAAATGTTGAATACTCATACTCTTCCTTTTTCAATATTATTGAAGCATTTATCAGGGTTATTGTCTCAT
GAGCGGATACATATTTGAATGTATTTAGAAAAATAAACAAATAGGGGTTCCGCGCACATTTCCCCGAAAA
GTGCCACCTAAATTGTAAGCGTTAATATTTTGTTAAAATTCGCGTTAAATTTTTGTTAAATCAGCTCATT
TTTTAACCAATAGGCCGAAATCGGCAAAATCCCTTATAAATCAAAAGAATAGACCGAGATAGGGT
[37 nt withheld, positions 6576-6612]
AAGAACGTGGACTCCAACGTCAAAGG
[49 nt withheld, positions 6639-6687]
T
[91 nt withheld, positions 6689-6779]
G
[124 nt withheld, positions 6781-6904]
CCCATTCGCCAATCCGTCGGCTTGAACGAATTGTTAGACATTATTTGCCGACTACCTTGGTGATCTCGCC
TTTCACGTAGTGGACAAATTCTTCCAACTGATCTGCGCGCGAGGCCAAGCGATCTTCTTCTTGTCCAAGA
TAAGCCTGTCTAGCTTCAAGTATGACGGGCTGATACTGGGCCGGCAGGCGCTCCATTGCCCAGTCGGCAG
CGACATCCTTCGGCGCGATTTTGCCGGTTACTGCGCTGTACCAAATGCGGGACAACGTAAGCACTACATT
TCGCTCATCGCCAGCCCAGTCGGGCGGCGAGTTCCATAGCGTTAAGGTTTCATTTAGCGCCTCAAATAGA
TCCTGTTCAGGAACCGGATCAAAGAGTTCCTCCGCCGCTGGACCTACCAAGGCAACGCTATGTTCTCTTG
CTTTTGTCAGCAAGATAGCCAGATCAATGTCGATCGTGGCTGGCTCGAAGATACCTGCAAGAATGTCATT
GCGCTGCCATTCTCCAAATTGCAGTTCGCGCTTAGCTGGATAACGCCACGGAATGATGTCGTCGTGCACA
ACAATGGTGACTTCTACAGCGCGGAGAATCTCGCTCTCTCCAGGGGAAGCCGAAGTTTCCAAAAGGTCGT
TGATCAAAGCTCGCCGCGTTGTTTCATCAAGCCTTACGGTCACCGTAACCAGCAAATCAATATCACT
